>Addgene plasmid #224214 | pFW5000 | addgene full sequence | sequence record 444254 | Addgene NGS Result
CAATTCGAGGGGGATCAATTCCGTGATAGGTGGGCTGCCCTTCCTGGTTGGCTTGGTTTCATCAGCCATC
CGCTTGCCCTCATCTGTTACGCCGGCGGTAGCCGGCCAGCCTCGCAGAGCAGGATTCCCGTTGAGCACCG
CCAGGTGCGAATAAGGGACAGTGAAGAAGGAACACCCGCTCGCGGGTGGGCCTACTTCACCTATCCTGCC
CGGCTGACGCCGTTGGATACACCAAGGAAAGTCTACACGAACCCTTTGTTAATAAGATGATCTTCTTGAG
ATCGTTTTGGTCTGCGCGTAATCTCTTGCTCTGAAAACGAAAAAACCGCCTTGCAGGGCGGTTTTTCGAA
GGTTCTCTGAGCTACCAACTCTTTGAACCGAGGTAACTGGCTTGGAGGAGCGCAGTCACCAAAACTTGTC
CTTTCAGTTTAGCCTTAACCGGCGCATGACTTCAAGACTAACTCCTCTAAATCAATTACCAGTGGCTGCT
GCCAGTGGTGCTTTTGCATGTCTTTCCGGGTTGGACTCAAGACGATAGTTACCGGATAAGGCGCAGCGGT
CGGACTGAACGGGGGGTTCGTGCATACAGTCCAGCTTGGAGCGAACTGCCTACCCGGAACTGAGTGTCAG
GCGTGGAATGAGACAAACGCGGCCATAACAGCGGAATGACACCGGTAAACCGAAAGGCAGGAACAGGAGA
GCGCACGAGGGAGCCGCCAGGGGGAAACGCCTGGTATCTTTATAGTCCTGTCGGGTTTCGCCACCACTGA
TTTGAGCGTCAGATTTCGTGATGCTTGTCAGGGGGGCGGAGCCTATGGAAAAACGGCTTTGCCGCGGCCC
TCTCACTTCCCTGTTAAGTATCTTCCTGGCATCTTCCAGGAAATCTCCGCCCCGTTCGTAAGCCATTTCC
GCTCGCCGCAGTCGAACGACCGAGCGTAGCGAGTCAGTGAGCGAGGAAGCGGAATATATCCGCGGCCGCT
CTAGAACTAGTGGATCCCCCGGGCTGCAGGAATTCGATATCAAGCTTATCGATACCGTCGATGTCGACTA
ATTGCCTATCTTCCAGTGATAACTATCTATGAAACTGTTTGATACTTTTAGGTACCTACCCGGAGTGTTT
CAGCCGGGTAATCTTGTTACTTATCCTTGATTTTCCCTTTAAGGGCGTTTATAATCCACCCTTTCGGATT
GTTCTTTTCTCGTGATTTTCCGTTTAGGAGAGCCAGTTCTCCGATAAGGTCGGTTATCTTTTCTTGTGCC
GTTATGAATGTCTCTTTGTTCCGGTTTATCTCTTCCGATGTGAAGCCGCAGGAATAACGGAGGTACTCGT
ACACATGGCTGTCTATCTGATATCGTGCTGTAACCTTTGCTTGCAATTCTTTCCCTTCCAGTTCTTCATC
TCTGAACTGTGGTTGATAGACCGGGTAGAACCTAAACCCGGTCACCTTGCTACGTTTGTTGTTTGGGTTT
TCACGCACTTTCACGTAGTTGAAAGTGTATGGGCAGCTCTCATCAAGCGCAGCCTTTGCTGGTTTCAAAA
CTCTTTCCTCAAAATGATCTATTCTGTCTTTTCCGTTCTTGTCCTTGTATTTGTCCGCAGGTATGCCAAG
ACGGTCTTTCAAGTTTTCAAGGGATATATCCAAAGGGTACACCTGCCCACTCATTAACATGTAAAACCTA
AGGGAATACCCAGTAGGTAGCGCAAGAGCCTTGTTTAACTCAAATTCTCTGTACCCCTTGGCGAACTCGG
TAAACACATCCCAAAGGTCGTTAGACACACGAAAGGTTATAATGCCAGTGCGTTTTTTATATTTTGGGTT
AGATATAAATCCGCACTTCCACCATTCCTCGTCATCTTCGTAAGTAAAAAAACGTCCTGCCAAAGAATCG
AGTGCGGCTATGATTTCATTGTAATCACGTCCGGAAAAAATAACGTCAGATACATGCATTTGTGCATCAA
CATCCCAAAGTCCATGCTCAAACTTGCGTTTCGTGCCTGCATAATCTTTCAGTTTTACTCCCTTTAGTTC
AGCTTGGCACGCTTCCAGTATGCGAAGAACTATTCTTTGTTCGTGTATGGACATGTCTTGCTGTTTTGAC
CATGTATATACCCATGAAACAACAACATCTTTATTCTTGGTAATAGGTAGTTTCTTTTTCATAAACGATT
GATTTGCTGCAAATATACACAATCCCCACATTAAAACAAAAAAAGAGGGGTAAAACTCCCAAAGTGTGGG
GACTAATTTACTTTTAAACTCCCAAAGTGTGGGGACTAAACTCCCAAAGTGTGGGGAAACACATGTTCTA
ATCCCTTTATTTATGGGCGTTTGCGAAGAAGTGATAGAGCATATTACAGACGATGCTTATAACAGACAAG
GGGAATTTATAGAGCTAAGTGGTTGATTTACTGTCGGAAAAAGAAAAACGATAGGGAAAAAGAGCAAAGC
AAAACCAACCAACGGGCGGTAGGATTGGAAACGGGTTTTTATGGCGTGTACACGTTTGTGTACAAAATGT
TTGTATTTTATTGAAATATAGCTATCTTTGTGCTGAATTTAAAAGCAAACAGATATGGAAGCATTATCAG
TAAGAGAATACCGTAACAACCTCGCAGCGTCTTTCACCAAAGCTGACAATGGCGAGCAGGTACTAATTCG
CAGGAAAAACGAGATTTACGCTTTGGTAAAAGTTGGTCGTGAAGATTTGATGATAACCCCGGAGCTGCAA
GCAAGGATTGACAAGGCAAGGGAAGAAGGTACCGAGGACGCGTAAACATTTACAGTTGCATGTGGCCTAT
TGTTTTATCTCCTTAACGTACGTTTTCGTTCCATTGGCCCTCAAACCCCGTTATATACATTCATGTCCAT
TTATGTAAAAAATCCTGCTGACCTTGTTTATGTCTTGTCAGTCACCATTTGCAAAACCATATTTGACCCT
CAAAGAGGCTGAATTTGATAAGCAACTTGCTACATACTCATAATAAGGAGCTAAATAGAACACGAATGGG
AAATACTCAAATGCCAAACTAAAGAAGATATTGGCCAAAATAAACGCTATACCGAGAGAGAAACTTGATT
TTTCAACTTCCTAAAACAGTGTTGTTCAAACATTTCTACTTATTTGTACTTACCAGTTGAACCTACGTTT
CCCTAATAAAATGTCTATGGTAAAAAGTTAAAAAATCCTCCTACTTTTGTTAGATATATTTTTTTGTGTA
ATTTTGTAATCGTTATGCGGCAGTAATAATATACATATTAATACGAGTTAGGAATCCTGTAGTTCTCATA
TGCTACGAGGAGGTATTAAAAGGTGCGTTTCGACAATGCATCTATTGTAGTATATTATTGCTTAATCCAA
ATGAATATTATAAATTTAGGAATTCTTGCTCACATTGATGCAGGAAAAACTTCCGTAACCGAGAATCTGC
TGTTTGCCAGTGGAGCAACGGAAAAGTGCGGCTGTGTGGATAATGGTGACACCATAACGGACTCTATGGA
TATAGAGAAACGTAGAGGAATTACTGTTCGGGCTTCTACGACATCTATTATCTGGAATGGTGTGAAATGC
AATATCATTGACACTCCGGGACACATGGATTTTATTGCGGAAGTGGAGCGGACATTCAAAATGCTTGATG
GAGCAGTCCTCATCTTATCCGCAAAGGAAGGCATACAAGCGCAGACAAAGTTGCTGTTCAATACTTTACA
GAAGCTGCAAATCCCGACAATTATATTTATCAATAAGATTGACCGAGCCGGTGTGAATTTGGAGCGTTTG
TATCTGGATATAAAAGCAAATCTGTCTCAAGATGTCCTGTTTATGCAAAATGTTGTCGATGGATCGGTTT
ATCCGGTTTGCTCCCAAACATATATAAAGGAAGAATACAAAGAATTTGTATGCAACCATGACGACAATAT
ATTAGAACGATATTTGGCGGATAGCGAAATTTCACCGGCTGATTATTGGAATACGATAATCGCTCTTGTG
GCAAAAGCCAAAGTCTATCCGGTGCTACATGGATCAGCAATGTTCAATATCGGTATCAATGAGTTGTTGG
ACGCCATCACTTCTTTTATACTTCCTCCGGCATCGGTCTCAAACAGACTTTCATCTTATCTTTATAAGAT
AGAGCATGACCCCAAAGGACATAAAAGAAGTTTTCTAAAAATAATTGACGGAAGTCTGAGACTTCGAGAC
GTTGTAAGAATCAACGATTCGGAAAAATTCATCAAGATTAAAAATCTAAAAACTATCAATCAGGGCAGAG
AGATAAATGTTGATGAAGTGGGCGCCAATGATATCGCGATTGTAGAGGATATGGATGATTTTCGAATCGG
AAATTATTTAGGTGCTGAACCTTGTTTGATTCAAGGATTATCGCATCAGCATCCCGCTCTCAAATCCTCC
GTCCGGCCAGACAGGCCCGAAGAGAGAAGCAAGGTGATATCCGCTCTGAATACATTGTGGATTGAAGACC
CGTCTTTGTCCTTTTCCATAAACTCATATAGTGATGAATTGGAAATCTCGTTATATGGTTTAACCCAAAA
GGAAATCATACAGACATTGCTGGAAGAACGATTTTCCGTAAAGGTCCATTTTGATGAGATCAAGACTATA
TACAAAGAACGACCTGTAAAAAAGGTCAATAAGATTATTCAGATCGAAGTGCCGCCCAACCCTTATTGGG
CCACAATAGGGCTGACTCTTGAACCCTTACCGTTAGGGACAGGGTTGCAAATCGAAAGTGACATCTCCTA
TGGTTATCTGAACCATTCTTTTCAAAATGCCGTTTTTGAAGGGATTCGTATGTCTTGCCAATCCGGGTTA
CATGGATGGGAAGTGACTGATCTGAAAGTAACTTTTACTCAAGCCGAGTATTATAGCCCGGTAAGTACAC
CTGCTGATTTCAGACAGCTGACCCCTTATGTCTTCAGGCTGGCCTTGCAACAGTCAGGTGTGGACATTCT
CGAACCGATGCTCTATTTTGAGTTGCAGATACCCCAAGCGGCAAGTTCCAAAGCTATTACAGATTTGCAA
AAAATGATGTCTGAGATTGAAGACATCAGTTGCAATAATGAGTGGTGTCATATTAAAGGGAAAGTTCCAT
TAAATACAAGTAAAGACTATGCATCAGAAGTAAGTTCATACACTAAGGGCTTAGGCATTTTTATGGTTAA
GCCATGCGGGTATCAAATAACAAAAGGCGGTTATTCTGATAATATCCGCATGAACGAAAAAGATAAACTT
TTATTCATGTTCCAAAAATCAATGTCATCAAAATAATGGAGCGGTCAGGAAATTTCTATAAGGCAATACA
GTTGGGATATATACTTATCTCCATTCTTATCGGATGTATGGCATATAATAGCCTCTATGAATGGCAGGAG
ATAGAAGCATTAGAACTTGGCAATAAAAAAATAGACGTATGGTGCACTCTCAGTACAATCTGCTCTGATG
CCGCATAGTTAAGCCAGCCCCGACACCCGCCAACACCCGCTGACGCGCCCTGACGGGCTTGTCTGCTCCC
GGCATCCGCTTACAGACAAGCTGTGACCGTCTCCGGGAGCTGCATGTGTCAGAGGTTTTCACCGTCATCA
CCGAAACGCGCGAGACGAAAGGGCCTCGTGATACGCCTATTTTTATAGGTTAATGTCATGATAATAATGG
TTTCTTAGCAGGTGGCACTTTTCGGGGAAATGTGCGCGGAACCCCTATTTGTTTATTTTTCTAAATACAT
TCAAATATGTATCCGCTCATGAGACAATAACCCTGATAAATGCTTCAATAATATTGAAAAAGGAAGAGTA
TGAGTATTCAACATTTCCGTGTCGCCCTTATTCCCTTTTTTGCGGCATTTTGCCTTCCTGTTTTTGCTCA
CCCAGAAACGCTGGTGAAAGTAAAAGATGCTGAAGATCAGTTGGGTGCACGAGTGGGTTACATCGAACTG
GATCTCAACAGCGGTAAGATCCTTGAGAGTTTTCGCCCCGAAGAACGTTTTCCAATGATGAGCACTTTTA
AAGTTCTGCTATGTGGCGCGGTATTATCCCGTATTGACGCCGGGCAAGAGCAACTCGGTCGCCGCATACA
CTATTCTCAGAATGACTTGGTTGAGTACTCACCAGTCACAGAAAAGCATCTTACGGATGGCATGACAGTA
AGAGAATTATGCAGTGCTGCCATAACCATGAGTGATAACACTGCGGCCAACTTACTTCTGACAACGATCG
GAGGACCGAAGGAGCTAACCGCTTTTTTGCACAACATGGGGGATCATGTAACTCGCCTTGATCGTTGGGA
ACCGGAGCTGAATGAAGCCATACCAAACGACGAGCGTGACACCACGATGCCTGTAGCAATGGCAACAACG
TTGCGCAAACTATTAACTGGCGAACTACTTACTCTAGCTTCCCGGCAACAATTAATAGACTGGATGGAGG
CGGATAAAGTTGCAGGACCACTTCTGCGCTCGGCCCTTCCGGCTGGCTGGTTTATTGCTGATAAATCTGG
AGCCGGTGAGCGTGGGTCTCGCGGTATCATTGCAGCACTGGGGCCAGATGGTAAGCCCTCCCGTATCGTA
GTTATCTACACGACGGGGAGTCAGGCAACTATGGATGAACGAAATAGACAGATCGCTGAGATAGGTGCCT
CACTGATTAAGCATTGGTAACTGTCAGACCAAGTTTACTCATAACGCGT
Features (pLannotate 1.2.2; 10 found; start..end, strand, type, name):
     24..69      -  CDS            traJ (fragment): oriT-recognizing protein; traJ
    102..211     -  oriT           oriT: incP origin of transfer
    276..821     +  rep_origin     p15A ori: Plasmids containing the medium-copy-number p15A origin of replication can be propagated in E. coli cells that contain a second plasmid with the ColE1 origin.
    909..964     +  rep_origin     RSF ori (fragment): Plasmids containing the RSF 1030 origin of replication can be propagated in E. coli cells that contain additional plasmids with compatible origins.
    972..1041    +  misc_feature   MCS (fragment): pBluescript multiple cloning site
   3361..5283    +  CDS            tetQ: TETQ_BACT4 - Also known as tet(Q). Protein inferred from homology: Swiss-Prot protein existence level 3. Abolishes the inhibitory effect of tetracyclin on protein synthesis by a non-covalent modification of the ribosomes. From Bacteroides thetaiotaomicron.
   5428..5477    -  misc_feature   bom (fragment): basis of mobility region from pBR322
   5579..5614    -  CDS            rop (fragment): Rop protein, which maintains plasmids at low copy number; rop
   5705..5809    +  promoter       AmpR promoter: bla
   5810..6670    +  CDS            AmpR: β-lactamase; bla; confers resistance to ampicillin, carbenicillin, and related antibiotics
