[The description below was written by a language model from this plasmid's Addgene catalogue record and pLannotate feature annotations shown in this document.]
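Description:
pFW5000 is an empty-backbone E. coli–Bacteroides shuttle plasmid of about 6.7 kb, derived from pFW2000 and catalogued as a bacterial expression and synthetic biology vector. In E. coli it replicates from the p15A origin, which is compatible with ColE1-type plasmids, and the record lists it as low copy. Selection in E. coli is by ampicillin, through a β-lactamase (bla) gene driven by its own AmpR promoter. According to the catalogue entry, maintenance in Bacteroides depends on the pB8-51 replication origin. This element is not called out in the automated feature table, which leaves an unannotated stretch of roughly 2.3 kb between the multiple cloning site fragment and tetQ. That gap may hold the pB8-51 region, but the record does not confirm this.

Selection in Bacteroides is provided by tetQ, a ribosomal protection gene from Bacteroides thetaiotaomicron that confers tetracycline resistance. The plasmid also carries an IncP-type origin of transfer (oriT) with an adjacent fragment of traJ. This arrangement allows conjugative mobilisation from an E. coli donor that supplies the transfer functions in trans, a standard way of introducing DNA into Bacteroides. A partial pBluescript-type multiple cloning site lies downstream of the p15A origin and presumably serves as the insertion point for cargo. No promoter or insert for expression in Bacteroides is annotated, consistent with the empty-backbone status. Short fragments of the RSF origin, bom and rop are also detected and appear to be remnants of earlier vector construction rather than functional parts. The associated work concerns polysaccharide utilization loci in Bacteroides, suggesting use as a replicating vehicle for gene delivery in those species.
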