Addgene plasmid #224214: pFW5000
Purpose: (Empty Backbone) E. coli-Bacteroides shuttle plasmid; pB8-51 (Bacteroides replication origin), p15A (E. coli replication origin), tetQ
Depositing lab: Ophelia Venturelli. Depositing organization: University of Wisconsin, Madison. Publication: Polysaccharide utilization loci in Bacteroides determine population fitness and community-level interactions. Feng J, Qian Y, Zhou Z, Ertmer S, Vivas EI, Lan F, Hamilton JJ, Rey FE, Anantharaman K, Venturelli OS. Cell Host Microbe. 2022 Feb 9;30(2):200-215.e12. doi: 10.1016/j.chom.2021.12.006. Epub 2022 Jan 6. PubMed 34995484.
Backbone
  Vector backbone: pFW2000
  Vector type: Bacterial Expression, Synthetic Biology
Growth in bacteria
  Bacterial resistance: Ampicillin, 100 μg/mL
  Growth temperature: 37°C
  Growth strain: DH5alpha
  Copy number: Low Copy
Terms and licenses: Academic/Nonprofit Terms; Industry Terms: Not Available to Industry
How to cite: pFW5000 was a gift from Ophelia Venturelli (Addgene plasmid # 224214 ; http://n2t.net/addgene:224214 ; RRID:Addgene_224214)
